>Addgene plasmid #174708 | 3xEGFP-mMeikin | addgene full sequence | sequence record 343366 | Addgene NGS Result
CGCCATTCTGCCTGGGGACGTCGGAGCAAGCTTGATTTAGGTGACACTATAGAATACAAGCTACTTGTTC
TTTTTGCAGGATCCACCATGGTGAGCAAGGGCGAGGAGCTGTTCACCGGGGTGGTGCCCATCCTGGTCGA
GCTGGACGGCGACGTAAACGGCCACAAGTTCAGCGTGTCCGGCGAGGGCGAGGGCGATGCCACCTACGGC
AAGCTGACCCTGAAGTTCATCTGCACCACCGGCAAGCTGCCCGTGCCCTGGCCCACCCTCGTGACCGCCC
TGACCTACGGCGTGCAGTGCTTCAGCCGCTACCCCGACCACATGAAGCAGCACGACTTCTTCAAGTCCGC
CATGCCCGAAGGCTACGTCCAGGAGCGCACCATCTTCTTCAAGGACGACGGCAACTACAAGACCCGCGCC
GAGGTGAAGTTCGAGGGCGACACCCTGGTGAACCGCATCGAGCTGAAGGGCATCGACTTCAAGGAGGACG
GCAACATCCTGGGGCACAAGCTGGAGTACAACTACAACAGCCACAACGTCTATATCATGGCCGACAAGCA
GAAGAACGGCATCAAGGTGAACTTCAAGATCCGCCACAACATCGAGGACGGCAGCGTGCAGCTCGCCGAC
CACTACCAGCAGAACACCCCCATCGGCGACGGCCCCGTGCTGCTGCCCGACAACCACTACCTGAGCACCC
AGTCCGCCCTGAGCAAAGACCCCAACGAGAAGCGCGATCACATGGCCCTGCTGGAGTTCGTGACCGCCGC
CGGGATCACTCTCGGCATGGACGAGCTGTACAAGACGCGTATGGTGAGCAAGGGCGAGGAGCTGTTCACC
GGGGTGGTGCCCATCCTGGTCGAGCTGGACGGCGACGTAAACGGCCACAAGTTCAGCGTGTCCGGCGAGG
GCGAGGGCGATGCCACCTACGGCAAGCTGACCCTGAAGTTCATCTGCACCACCGGCAAGCTGCCCGTGCC
CTGGCCCACCCTCGTGACCACCCTGACCTACGGCGTGCAGTGCTTCAGCCGCTACCCCGACCACATGAAG
CAGCACGACTTCTTCAAGTCCGCCATGCCCGAAGGCTACGTCCAGGAGCGCACCATCTTCTTCAAGGACG
ACGGCAACTACAAGACCCGCGCCGAGGTGAAGTTCGAGGGCGACACCCTGGTGAACCGCATCGAGCTGAA
GGGCATCGACTTCAAGGAGGACGGCAACATCCTGGGGCACAAGCTGGAGTACAACTACAACAGCCACAAC
GTCTATATCATGGCCGACAAGCAGAAGAACGGCATCAAGGTGAACTTCAAGATCCGCCACAACATCGAGG
ACGGCAGCGTGCAGCTCGCCGACCACTACCAGCAGAACACCCCCATCGGCGACGGCCCCGTGCTGCTGCC
CGACAACCACTACCTGAGCACCCAGTCCGCCCTGAGCAAAGACCCCAACGAGAAGCGCGATCACATGGTC
CTGCTGGAGTTCGTGACCGCCGCCGGGATCACTCTCGGCATGGACGAGCTGTACAAGCCCGGGATGGTGA
GCAAGGGCGAGGAGCTGTTCACCGGGGTGGTGCCCATCCTGGTCGAGCTGGACGGCGACGTAAACGGCCA
CAAGTTCAGCGTGTCCGGCGAGGGCGAGGGCGATGCCACCTACGGCAAGCTGACCCTGAAGTTCATCTGC
ACCACCGGCAAGCTGCCCGTGCCCTGGCCCACCCTCGTGACCACCCTGACCTACGGCGTGCAGTGCTTCA
GCCGCTACCCCGACCACATGAAGCAGCACGACTTCTTCAAGTCCGCCATGCCCGAAGGCTACGTCCAGGA
GCGCACCATCTTCTTCAAGGACGACGGCAACTACAAGACCCGCGCCGAGGTGAAGTTCGAGGGCGACACC
CTGGTGAACCGCATCGAGCTGAAGGGCATCGACTTCAAGGAGGACGGCAACATCCTGGGGCACAAGCTGG
AGTACAACTACAACAGCCACAACGTCTATATCATGGCCGACAAGCAGAAGAACGGCATCAAGGTGAACTT
CAAGATCCGCCACAACATCGAGGACGGCAGCGTGCAGCTCGCCGACCACTACCAGCAGAACACCCCCATC
GGCGACGGCCCCGTGCTGCTGCCCGACAACCACTACCTGAGCACCCAGTCCGCCCTGAGCAAAGACCCCA
ACGAGAAGCGCGATCACATGGTCCTGCTGGAGTTCGTGACCGCCGCCGGGATCACTCTCGGCATGGACGA
GCTGTACAAGTCCGGAGGGGATCGGTGGAGCTCCACCGGTGGCGGCCGCTCTAGAGAGAATCTTTATTTT
CAGGGCGCCGCCAAATTCAAAGAAACCGCTGCTGCTAAATTCGAACGCCAGCACATGGACAGCGGAGGTG
GAGGTACTAGTCTCGAGATGGATAAGATCTGGCACATGGGACCCAGGGGCGACTACACCAGAAAAAAAAG
GGCCGGCGAGAGGCTGAACCTGACCCCTAAACCCGACCTGGCCCTGCCTGGAAGAACCGAAGCCCTGCCC
GGCCTCAAGGGAAAGGGCAAGGAGCAAGGCCTGAGGAAGATTACAGAGAAGAAGGAGCTCAGCAGGCTGA
CCGGCAGCAGCTCCCAGAGACCTTCCCTGCTCAGCGTGACCGGAGGCGAGCACCTGCAGGAGAACAGCCC
CGGACAGGAGACCCCCGAGGAAAAGACCCCCCCCTGCGAGACCGTCACCGATACCTTCGAGATGGACTCC
CTGCTGTCCTCCACCGAGCTGGTGAGCGGACCCGCTGAGCAGGATGACTTCTCCTCCTGCCTGCCCAGCT
GTAGCAACGCCGAGCTGCATACAGAATCCACAGATGAGAGGGGCAGCAGCTTCCCCAGCCCCGAGCTGTT
CAGGGGCAGCGACTGCCTGGACTGGGAGCATCCCAAGTTAGAAGACTACATGTTCTACAAAAATTCTACC
CTGCTCGATACCTCCAAAGCCGTGGTCATCGAGAAGGCCCCCCAATTCGCCAATCTGAGCGCCGTCCTCT
CCAGCTCCAGCAAGAACTACGAGAAGAGACACAGAAAGATTGGCATGACACTGGCCGCCCAGCACCTGAG
CCCTGAGCCTAAGTACGCTAGCAACCTGGCCTCCGTCGTGGATAACGCCGCCAGCGAAGTGGTCTTCGCC
GAGAAGACAGGCCCCCCCACCACCGAGAAGACCCAGAAAAAGCCCGAGAATGAGTCCGAGGACAGCGGCC
CTCTGGTGCAGACCAAGCTCTCCAGCGGCCATCCCGACAACAAGGCCCTGTGTAGCCCTCTGTCCTCCGC
CCTGGAGTCCACCGCTGTGAGATACACCCTGCTGCCCCAGCCCCTCGAACCTGTGCTGAAGAAGGGCTGC
ATCCTGCCCGACAAGCAGAGCAAGGCTCTGCTGACATCCACACCCTCCTCCGATATCGCCGAGTTCGTGA
TCGACCTCTCCCCTGTCCAGAACGTGAGCTTTGAGGAGCTGTTCCCCAACGTCAGCAACTATGTGAACAG
CAGCGAAGTCGTGCCCGTGAGCAGCCTCCAAGAGAGCAGCTCCAATGAGTTCAGCCCCAACACCAGCGAA
ATCTGCTGCATCATCAGGAGCAGCCCCGGCACAAGGCAGATGAGGAGAAAGGACCCCGCTGTGAAGAACA
GATGCTCCCCCCCTAAGGACGTGCCTCTGGATATTATCATGAAGACCAACGGAAGAACATAAGAATTCCT
TAAGGCTAGCCCTAGGACGCGTCCCGGGCCCTATAGTGAGTCGTATTACGTAGATCCAGACATGATAAGA
TACATTGATGAGTTTGGACAAACCACAACTAGAATGCAGTGAAAAAAATGCTTTATTTGTGAAATTTGTG
ATGCTATTGCTTTATTTGTAACCATTATAAGCTGCAATAAACAAGTTAACAACAACAATTGCATTCATTT
TATGTTTCAGGTTCAGGGGGAGGTGTGGGAGGTTTTTTAATTCGCGGCCGCGGCGCCAATGCATTGGGCC
CGGTACCCAGCTTTTGTTCCCTTTAGTGAGGGTTAATTGCGCGCTTGGCGTAATCATGGTCATAGCTGTT
TCCTGTGTGAAATTGTTATCCGCTCACAATTCCACACAACATACGAGCCGGGAGCATAAAGTGTAAAGCC
TGGGGTGCCTAATGAGTGAGCTAACTCACATTAATTGCGTTGCGCTCACTGCCCGCTTTCCAGTCGGGAA
ACCTGTCGTGCCAGCTGCATTAATGAATCGGCCAACGCGCGGGGAGAGGCGGTTTGCGTATTGGGCGCTC
TTCCGCTTCCTCGCTCACTGACTCGCTGCGCTCGGTCGTTCGGCTGCGGCGAGCGGTATCAGCTCACTCA
AAGGCGGTAATACGGTTATCCACAGAATCAGGGGATAACGCAGGAAAGAACATGTGAGCAAAAGGCCAGC
AAAAGGCCAGGAACCGTAAAAAGGCCGCGTTGCTGGCGTTTTTCCATAGGCTCCGCCCCCCTGACGAGCA
TCACAAAAATCGACGCTCAAGTCAGAGGTGGCGAAACCCGACAGGACTATAAAGATACCAGGCGTTTCCC
CCTGGAAGCTCCCTCGTGCGCTCTCCTGTTCCGACCCTGCCGCTTACCGGATACCTGTCCGCCTTTCTCC
CTTCGGGAAGCGTGGCGCTTTCTCATAGCTCACGCTGTAGGTATCTCAGTTCGGTGTAGGTCGTTCGCTC
CAAGCTGGGCTGTGTGCACGAACCCCCCGTTCAGCCCGACCGCTGCGCCTTATCCGGTAACTATCGTCTT
GAGTCCAACCCGGTAAGACACGACTTATCGCCACTGGCAGCAGCCACTGGTAACAGGATTAGCAGAGCGA
GGTATGTAGGCGGTGCTACAGAGTTCTTGAAGTGGTGGCCTAACTACGGCTACACTAGAAGAACAGTATT
TGGTATCTGCGCTCTGCTGAAGCCAGTTACCTTCGGAAAAAGAGTTGGTAGCTCTTGATCCGGCAAACAA
ACCACCGCTGGTAGCGGTGGTTTTTTTGTTTGCAAGCAGCAGATTACGCGCAGAAAAAAAGGATCTCAAG
AAGATCCTTTGATCTTTTCTACGGGGTCTGACGCTCAGTGGAACGAAAACTCACGTTAAGGGATTTTGGT
CATGAGATTATCAAAAGGATCTTCACCTAGATCCTTTTAAATTAAAAATGAAGTTTTAAATCAATCTAAA
GTATATATGAGTAAACTTGGTCTGACAGTTACCAATGCTTAATCAGTGAGGCACCTATCTCAGCGATCTG
TCTATTTCGTTCATCCATAGTTGCCTGACTCCCCGTCGTGTAGATAACTACGATACGGGAGGGCTTACCA
TCTGGCCCCAGTGCTGCAATGATACCGCGAGACCCACGCTCACCGGCTCCAGATTTATCAGCAATAAACC
AGCCAGCCGGAAGGGCCGAGCGCAGAAGTGGTCCTGCAACTTTATCCGCCTCCATCCAGTCTATTAATTG
TTGCCGGGAAGCTAGAGTAAGTAGTTCGCCAGTTAATAGTTTGCGCAACGTTGTTGCCATTGCTACAGGC
ATCGTGGTGTCACGCTCGTCGTTTGGTATGGCTTCATTCAGCTCCGGTTCCCAACGATCAAGGCGAGTTA
CATGATCCCCCATGTTGTGCAAAAAAGCGGTTAGCTCCTTCGGTCCTCCGATCGTTGTCAGAAGTAAGTT
GGCCGCAGTGTTATCACTCATGGTTATGGCAGCACTGCATAATTCTCTTACTGTCATGCCATCCGTAAGA
TGCTTTTCTGTGACTGGTGAGTACTCAACCAAGTCATTCTGAGAATAGTGTATGCGGCGACCGAGTTGCT
CTTGCCCGGCGTCAATACGGGATAATACCGCGCCACATAGCAGAACTTTAAAAGTGCTCATCATTGGAAA
ACGTTCTTCGGGGCGAAAACTCTCAAGGATCTTACCGCTGTTGAGATCCAGTTCGATGTAACCCACTCGT
GCACCCAACTGATCTTCAGCATCTTTTACTTTCACCAGCGTTTCTGGGTGAGCAAAAACAGGAAGGCAAA
ATGCCGCAAAAAAGGGAATAAGGGCGACACGGAAATGTTGAATACTCATACTCTTCCTTTTTCAATATTA
TTGAAGCATTTATCAGGGTTATTGTCTCATGAGCGGATACATATTTGAATGTATTTAGAAAAATAAACAA
ATAGGGGTTCCGCGCACATTTCCCCGAAAAGTGCCACCTAAATTGTAAGCGTTAATATTTTGTTAAAATT
CGCGTTAAATTTTTGTTAAATCAGCTCATTTTTTAACCAATAGGCCGAAATCGGCAAAATCCCTTATAAA
TCAAAAGAATAGACCGAGATAGGGT
[37 nt withheld, positions 6326-6362]
AAAGAACGTGGACTCCAACGTCAAAGG
[49 nt withheld, positions 6390-6438]
T
[91 nt withheld, positions 6440-6530]
G
[124 nt withheld, positions 6532-6655]
CCCATTCGCCATTCAGGCTGCGCAACTGTTGGGAAGGGCGATCGGTGCGGGCCTCTTCGCTATTACGCCA
GTCGACCGCCAATTCAATATGGCGTATATGGACTCATGCCAATTCAATATGGTGGATCTGGACCTGTGCC
AATTCAATATGGCGTATATGGACTCGTGCCAATTCAATATGGTGGATCTGGACCCCAGCCAATTCAATAT
GGCGGACTTGGCACCATGCCAATTCAATATGGCGGACCTGGCACTGTGCCAACTGGGGAGGGGTCTACTT
GGCACGGTGCCAAGTTTGAGGAGGGGTCTTGGCCCTGTGCCAAGTCCGCCATATTGAATTGGCATGGTGC
CAATAATGGCGGCCATATTGGCTATATGCCAGGATCAATATATAGGCAATATCCAATATGGCCCTATGCC
AATATGGCTATTGGCCAGGTTCAATACTATGTATTGGCCCTATGCCATATAGTATTCCATATATGGGTTT
TCCTATTGACGTAGATAGCCCCTCCCAATGGGCGGTCCCATATACCATATATGGGGCTTCCTAATACCGC
CCATAGCCACTCCCCCATTGACGTCAATGGTCTCTATATATGGTCTTTCCTATTGACGTCATATGGGCGG
TCCTATTGACGTATATGGCGCCTCCCCCATTGACGTCAATTACGGTAAATGGCCCGCCTGGCTCAATGCC
CATTGACGTCAATAGGACCACCCACCATTGACGTCAATGGGATGGCTCATTGCCCATTCATATCCGTTCT
CACGCCCCCTATTGACGTCAATGACGGTAAATGGCCCACTTGGCAGTACATCAATATCTATTAATAGTAA
CTTGGCAAGTACATTACTATTGGAAGTACGCCAGGGTACATTGGCAGTACTCCCATTGACGTCAATGGCG
GTAAATGGCCCGCGATGGCTGCCAAGTACATCCCCATTGACGTCAATGGGGAGGGGCAATGACGCAAATG
GGCGTTCCATTGACGTAAATGGGCGGTAGGCGTGCCTAATGGGAGGTCTATATAAGCAATGCTCGTTTAG
GGAAC
Features (pLannotate 1.2.2; 21 found; start..end, strand, type, name):
     35..53      +  promoter       SP6 promoter: promoter for bacteriophage SP6 RNA polymerase
     88..804     +  CDS            EGFP: the original enhanced GFP (Yang et al., 1996) mammalian codon-optimized
    811..1527    +  CDS            EGFP: EGFP is a basic (constitutively fluorescent) green fluorescent protein published in 1996, derived from Aequorea victoria. It is reported to be a rapidly-maturing weak dimer with moderate acid sensitivity.
   1534..2250    +  CDS            EGFP: EGFP is a basic (constitutively fluorescent) green fluorescent protein published in 1996, derived from Aequorea victoria. It is reported to be a rapidly-maturing weak dimer with moderate acid sensitivity.
   2277..2295    +  misc_feature   MCS (fragment): pBluescript multiple cloning site
   2296..2315    +  CDS            capTEV™ (fragment): composite tag for in vivo biotinylation, TEV protease cleavage, and 6xHis tagging
   2329..2373    +  CDS            S-Tag: affinity and epitope tag derived from pancreatic ribonuclease A
   2398..3699    +  CDS            Meikin: MEIKN_MOUSE - Experimental evidence at protein level: Swiss-Prot protein existence level 1. Key regulator of kinetochore function during meiosis I: required both for mono-orientation of kinetochores on sister chromosomes and protection of centromeric cohesin from separase- mediated cleavage. Acts by facilitating kinetochore mono-orientation during meiosis I, when kinetochores on sister chromosomes face the same direction and are thus captured and pulled by spindle fibers from the same pole. Also required to prevent cleavage of cohesin at centromeres during meiosis I, possibly by acting as a re
   3740..3758    -  promoter       T7 promoter: promoter for bacteriophage T7 RNA polymerase
   3763..3897    -  polyA_signal   SV40 poly(A) signal: SV40 polyadenylation signal
   4010..4028    -  promoter       T3 promoter: promoter for bacteriophage T3 RNA polymerase
   4073..4089    -  protein_bind   lac operator: The lac repressor binds to the lac operator to inhibit transcription in E. coli. This inhibition can be relieved by adding lactose or isopropyl-β-D-thiogalactopyranoside (IPTG). lac repressor encoded by lacI
   4097..4127    -  promoter       lac promoter: promoter for the E. coli lac operon
   4142..4163    -  protein_bind   CAP binding site: CAP binding activates transcription in the presence of cAMP. E. coli catabolite activator protein
   4176..4268    -  CDS            lacI (fragment): lac repressor; lacI; The lac repressor binds to the lac operator to inhibit transcription in E. coli. This inhibition can be relieved by adding lactose or isopropyl-β-D-thiogalactopyranoside (IPTG).
   4451..5039    -  rep_origin     ori: high-copy-number ColE1/pMB1/pBR322/pUC origin of replication
   5209..6069    -  CDS            AmpR: β-lactamase; bla; confers resistance to ampicillin, carbenicillin, and related antibiotics
   6070..6174    -  promoter       AmpR promoter: bla
   6227..6655    -  rep_origin     f1 ori (sequence partly withheld): f1 bacteriophage origin of replication; arrow indicates direction of (+) strand synthesis
   6660..6726    -  CDS            lacZα (fragment): LacZα fragment of β-galactosidase; lacZ fragment
   6733..7710    +  promoter       CMV IE94 promoter: enhancer/promoter region of simian cytomegalovirus major immediate early transcription unit IE94
