[The description below was written by a language model from this plasmid's Addgene catalogue record and pLannotate feature annotations shown in this document.]
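Description:
3xEGFP-mMeikin is a mammalian expression plasmid built on the pCS2+ backbone that produces mouse Meikin fused at its N terminus to three tandem copies of EGFP. It is propagated in E. coli as a high-copy plasmid through a ColE1/pUC-type origin and selected with ampicillin via the β-lactamase (AmpR) gene. An f1 phage origin and remnants of lac regulatory and lacZα sequences are also present as backbone carry-over.

Expression in mammalian cells is driven by the simian cytomegalovirus IE94 enhancer/promoter, which in the circular map lies directly upstream of an SP6 phage promoter and the fusion open reading frame. Downstream of the three EGFP repeats, the annotation detects a short linker region containing a polylinker fragment, a partial match to a composite tag that includes a TEV protease cleavage element, and an S-Tag, followed by the Meikin coding sequence. The catalogue entry lists only the 3xEGFP tag, so these linker elements are known from the feature table alone. An SV40 polyadenylation signal sits downstream of the coding sequence, although the table annotates it on the opposite strand, and T7 and T3 promoters flank it in the reverse orientation.

Because of the SP6 promoter, the depositor notes that the construct is also compatible with in vitro transcription, allowing synthesis of mRNA encoding the fusion in addition to direct transfection. Meikin is a kinetochore regulator of meiosis I, needed for sister kinetochore mono-orientation and protection of centromeric cohesin. The triple EGFP tag gives a bright fluorescent label suited to following its localisation, in keeping with the associated study of separase cleavage of Meikin at the meiosis I/II transition.
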