Addgene plasmid #174708: 3xEGFP-mMeikin
Purpose: Mammalian expression of mouse Meikin
Depositing lab: Iain Cheeseman. Depositing organization: Whitehead Institute for Biomedical Research. Publication: Separase cleaves the kinetochore protein Meikin at the meiosis I/II transition. Maier NK, Ma J, Lampson MA, Cheeseman IM. Dev Cell. 2021 Aug 9;56(15):2192-2206.e8. doi: 10.1016/j.devcel.2021.06.019. Epub 2021 Jul 30. PubMed 34331869.
Backbone
  Vector backbone: pCS2+
  Vector type: Mammalian Expression
Growth in bacteria
  Bacterial resistance: Ampicillin, 100 μg/mL
  Growth temperature: 37°C
  Growth strain: DH5alpha
  Copy number: High Copy
Gene/Insert
  Gene/Insert name: Meikin
  Species: M. musculus (mouse)
  Entrez Gene: Meikin (a.k.a. 4930404A10Rik)
  Tag / fusion protein: 3xEGFP (N terminal on insert)
  Cloning method: Restriction Enzyme; 5′ cloning site Unknown (unknown if destroyed); 3′ cloning site Unknown (unknown if destroyed)
Terms and licenses: Academic/Nonprofit Terms; Industry Terms: Not Available to Industry
Depositor comments: pNM530, compatible with in vitro transcription from SP6 promoter . Please visit https://doi.org/10.1101/2020.11.29.402537 for bioRxiv preprint
How to cite: 3xEGFP-mMeikin was a gift from Iain Cheeseman (Addgene plasmid # 174708 ; http://n2t.net/addgene:174708 ; RRID:Addgene_174708)
